>Addgene plasmid #163322 | eSpCas9(1.1)-ABL1-gRNA1-exon4 | depositor partial sequence | sequence record 316676 | sgRNA site, using U6Fwd primer
GTGACGTAGAAAGTAATAATTTCTTGGGTAGTTTGCAGTTTTAAAATTATGTTTTAAAATGGACTATCAT
ATGCTTACCGTAACTTGAAAGTATTTCGATTTCTTGGCTTTATATATCTTGTGGAAAGGACGAAACACCG
GGGGACACACCATAGACAGGTTTTAGAGCTAGAAATAGCAAGTTAAAATAAGGCTAGTCCGTTATCAACT
TGAAAAAGTGGCACCGAGTCGGTGCTTTTTTGTTTTAGAGCTAGAAATAGCAAGTTAAAATAAGGCTAGT
CCGTTTTTAGCGCGTGCGCCAATTCTGCAGACAAATGGCTCTAGAGGTACCCGTTACATAACTTACGGTA
AATGGCCCGCCTGGCTGACCGCCCAACGACCCCCGCCCATTGACGTCAATAGTAACGCCAATAGGGACTT
TCCATTGACGTCAATGGGTGGAGTATTTACGGTAAACTGCCCACTTGGCAGTACATCAAGTGTATCATAT
GCCAAGTACG
