>Addgene plasmid #163322 | eSpCas9(1.1)-ABL1-gRNA1-exon4 | addgene partial sequence | sequence record 325146 | Addgene Partial NGS Result
GAGGGCCTATTTCCCATGATTCCTTCATATTTGCATATACGATACAAGGCTGTTAGAGAGATAATTGGAA
TTAATTTGACTGTAAACACAAAGATATTAGTACAAAATACGTGACGTAGAAAGTAATAATTTCTTGGGTA
GTTTGCAGTTTTAAAATTATGTTTTAAAATGGACTATCATATGCTTACCGTAACTTGAAAGTATTTCGAT
TTCTTGGCTTTATATATCTTGTGGAAAGGACGAAACACCGGGGGACACACCATAGACAGGTTTTAGAGCT
AGAAATAGCAAGTTAAAATAAGGCTAGTCCGTTATCAACTTGAAAAAGTGGCACCGAGTCGGTGCTTTTT
TGTTTTAGAGCTAGAAATAGCAAGTTAAAATAAGGCTAGTCCGTTTTTAGCGCGTGCGCCAATTCTGCAG
ACAAATGGCTCTAGAGGTACCCGTTACATAACTTACGGTAAATGGCCCGCCTGGCTGACCGCCCAACGAC
CCCCGCCCATTGACGTCAATAGTAACGCCAATAGGGACTTTCCATTGACGTCAATGGGTGGAGTATTTAC
GGTAAACTGCCCACTTGGCAGTACATCAAGTGTATCATATGCCAAGTACGCCCCCTATTGACGTCAATGA
CGGTAAATGGCCCGCCTGGCATTGTGCCCAGTACATGACCTTATGGGACTTTCCTACTTGGCAGTACATC
TACGTATTAGTCATCGCTATTACCATGGTCGAGGTGAGCCCCACGTTCTGCTTCACTCTCCCCATCTCCC
CCCCCTCCCCACCCCCAATTTTGTATTTATTTATTTTTTAATTATTTTGTGCAGCGATGGGGGCGGGGGG
GGGGCGCCAGGCGGGGCGGGGCGGGGCGAGGGGCGGGGCGGGGCGAGGCGGAGAGGTGCGGCGGCAGCCA
ATCAGAGCGGCGCGCTCCGAAAGTTTCCTTTTATGGCGAGGCGGCGGCGGCGGCGGCCCTATAAAAAGCG
AAGCGCGCGGCGGGCGGGAGTCGCTGCGCGCTGCCTTCGCCCCGTGCCCCGCTCCGCCGCCGCCTCGCGC
CGCCCGCCCCGGCTCTGACTGACCGCGTTACTCCCACAGGTGAGCGGGCGGGACGGCCCTTCTCCTCCGG
GCTGTAATTAGCTGAGCAAGAGGTAAGGGTTTAAGGGATGGTTGGTTGGTGGGGTATTAATGTTTAATTA
CCTGGAGCACCTGCCTGAAATCACTTTTTTTCAGGTTGGACCGGTGCCACCATGGACTATAAGGACCACG
ACGGAGACTACAAGGATCATGATATTGATTACAAAGACGATGACGATAAGATGGCCCCAAAGAAGAAGCG
GAAGGTCGGTATCCACGGAGTCCCAGCAGCCGACAAGAAGTACAGCATCGGCCTGGACATCGGCACCAAC
TCTGTGGGCTGGGCCGTGATCACCGACGAGTACAAGGTGCCCAGCAAGAAATTCAAGGTGCTGGGCAACA
CCGACCGGCACAGCATCAAGAAGAACCTGATCGGAGCCCTGCTGTTCGACAGCGGCGAAACAGCCGAGGC
CACCCGGCTGAAGAGAACCGCCAGAAGAAGATACACCAGACGGAAGAACCGGATCTGCTATCTGCAAGAG
ATCTTCAGCAACGAGATGGCCAAGGTGGACGACAGCTTCTTCCACAGACTGGAAGAGTCCTTCCTGGTGG
AAGAGGATAAGAAGCACGAGCGGCACCCCATCTTCGGCAACATCGTGGACGAGGTGGCCTACCACGAGAA
GTACCCCACCATCTACCACCTGAGAAAGAAACTGGTGGACAGCACCGACAAGGCCGACCTGCGGCTGATC
TATCTGGCCCTGGCCCACATGATCAAGTTCCGGGGCCACTTCCTGATCGAGGGCGACCTGAACCCCGACA
ACAGCGACGTGGACAAGCTGTTCATCCAGCTGGTGCAGACCTACAACCAGCTGTTCGAGGAAAACCCCAT
CAACGCCAGCGGCGTGGACGCCAAGGCCATCCTGTCTGCCAGACTGAGCAAGAGCAGACGGCTGGAAAAT
CTGATCGCCCAGCTGCCCGGCGAGAAGAAGAATGGCCTGTTCGGAAACCTGATTGCCCTGAGCCTGGGCC
TGACCCCCAACTTCAAGAGCAACTTCGACCTGGCCGAGGATGCCAAACTGCAGCTGAGCAAGGACACCTA
CGACGACGACCTGGACAACCTGCTGGCCCAGATCGGCGACCAGTACGCCGACCTGTTTCTGGCCGCCAAG
AACCTGTCCGACGCCATCCTGCTGAGCGACATCCTGAGAGTGAACACCGAGATCACCAAGGCCCCCCTGA
GCGCCTCTATGATCAAGAGATACGACGAGCACCACCAGGACCTGACCCTGCTGAAAGCTCTCGTGCGGCA
GCAGCTGCCTGAGAAGTACAAAGAGATTTTCTTCGACCAGAGCAAGAACGGCTACGCCGGCTACATTGAC
GGCGGAGCCAGCCAGGAAGAGTTCTACAAGTTCATCAAGCCCATCCTGGAAAAGATGGACGGCACCGAGG
AACTGCTCGTGAAGCTGAACAGAGAGGACCTGCTGCGGAAGCAGCGGACCTTCGACAACGGCAGCATCCC
CCACCAGATCCACCTGGGAGAGCTGCACGCCATTCTGCGGCGGCAGGAAGATTTTTACCCATTCCTGAAG
GACAACCGGGAAAAGATCGAGAAGATCCTGACCTTCCGCATCCCCTACTACGTGGGCCCTCTGGCCAGGG
GAAACAGCAGATTCGCCTGGATGACCAGAAAGAGCGAGGAAACCATCACCCCCTGGAACTTCGAGGAAGT
GGTGGACAAGGGCGCTTCCGCCCAGAGCTTCATCGAGCGGATGACCAACTTCGATAAGAACCTGCCCAAC
GAGAAGGTGCTGCCCAAGCACAGCCTGCTGTACGAGTACTTCACCGTGTATAACGAGCTGACCAAAGTGA
AATACGTGACCGAGGGAATGAGAAAGCCCGCCTTCCTGAGCGGCGAGCAGAAAAAGGCCATCGTGGACCT
GCTGTTCAAGACCAACCGGAAAGTGACCGTGAAGCAGCTGAAAGAGGACTACTTCAAGAAAATCGAGTGC
TTCGACTCCGTGGAAATCTCCGGCGTGGAAGATCGGTTCAACGCCTCCCTGGGCACATACCACGATCTGC
TGAAAATTATCAAGGACAAGGACTTCCTGGACAATGAGGAAAACGAGGACATTCTGGAAGATATCGTGCT
GACCCTGACACTGTTTGAGGACAGAGAGATGATCGAGGAACGGCTGAAAACCTATGCCCACCTGTTCGAC
GACAAAGTGATGAAGCAGCTGAAGCGGCGGAGATACACCGGCTGGGGCAGGCTGAGCCGGAAGCTGATCA
ACGGCATCCGGGACAAGCAGTCCGGCAAGACAATCCTGGATTTCCTGAAGTCCGACGGCTTCGCCAACAG
AAACTTCATGCAGCTGATCCACGACGACAGCCTGACCTTTAAAGAGGACATCCAGAAAGCCCAGGTGTCC
GGCCAGGGCGATAGCCTGCACGAGCACATTGCCAATCTGGCCGGCAGCCCCGCCATTAAGAAGGGCATCC
TGCAGACAGTGAAGGTGGTGGACGAGCTCGTGAAAGTGATGGGCCGGCACAAGCCCGAGAACATCGTGAT
CGAAATGGCCAGAGAGAACCAGACCACCCAGAAGGGACAGAAGAACAGCCGCGAGAGAATGAAGCGGATC
GAAGAGGGCATCAAAGAGCTGGGCAGCCAGATCCTGAAAGAACACCCCGTGGAAAACACCCAGCTGCAGA
ACGAGAAGCTGTACCTGTACTACCTGCAGAATGGGCGGGATATGTACGTGGACCAGGAACTGGACATCAA
CCGGCTGTCCGACTACGATGTGGACCATATCGTGCCTCAGAGCTTTCTGGCCGACGACTCCATCGACAAC
AAGGTGCTGACCAGAAGCGACAAGAACCGGGGCAAGAGCGACAACGTGCCCTCCGAAGAGGTCGTGAAGA
AGATGAAGAACTACTGGCGGCAGCTGCTGAACGCCAAGCTGATTACCCAGAGAAAGTTCGACAATCTGAC
CAAGGCCGAGAGAGGCGGCCTGAGCGAACTGGATAAGGCCGGCTTCATCAAGAGACAGCTGGTGGAAACC
CGGCAGATCACAAAGCACGTGGCACAGATCCTGGACTCCCGGATGAACACTAAGTACGACGAGAATGACA
AGCTGATCCGGGAAGTGAAAGTGATCACCCTGAAGTCCAAGCTGGTGTCCGATTTCCGGAAGGATTTCCA
GTTTTACAAAGTGCGCGAGATCAACAACTACCACCACGCCCACGACGCCTACCTGAACGCCGTCGTGGGA
ACCGCCCTGATCAAAAAGTACCCTGCGCTGGAAAGCGAGTTCGTGTACGGCGACTACAAGGTGTACGACG
TGCGGAAGATGATCGCCAAGAGCGAGCAGGAAATCGGCAAGGCTACCGCCAAGTACTTCTTCTACAGCAA
CATCATGAACTTTTTCAAGACCGAGATTACCCTGGCCAACGGCGAGATCCGGAAGGCGCCTCTGATCGAG
ACAAACGGCGAAACCGGGGAGATCGTGTGGGATAAGGGCCGGGATTTTGCCACCGTGCGGAAAGTGCTGA
GCATGCCCCAAGTGAATATCGTGAAAAAGACCGAGGTGCAGACAGGCGGCTTCAGCAAAGAGTCTATCCT
GCCCAAGAGGAACAGCGATAAGCTGATCGCCAGAAAGAAGGACTGGGACCCTAAGAAGTACGGCGGCTTC
GACAGCCCCACCGTGGCCTATTCTGTGCTGGTGGTGGCCAAAGTGGAAAAGGGCAAGTCCAAGAAACTGA
AGAGTGTGAAAGAGCTGCTGGGGATCACCATCATGGAAAGAAGCAGCTTCGAGAAGAATCCCATCGACTT
TCTGGAAGCCAAGGGCTACAAAGAAGTGAAAAAGGACCTGATCATCAAGCTGCCTAAGTACTCCCTGTTC
GAGCTGGAAAACGGCCGGAAGAGAATGCTGGCCTCTGCCGGCGAACTGCAGAAGGGAAACGAACTGGCCC
TGCCCTCCAAATATGTGAACTTCCTGTACCTGGCCAGCCACTATGAGAAGCTGAAGGGCTCCCCCGAGGA
TAATGAGCAGAAACAGCTGTTTGTGGAACAGCACAAGCACTACCTGGACGAGATCATCGAGCAGATCAGC
GAGTTCTCCAAGAGAGTGATCCTGGCCGACGCTAATCTGGACAAAGTGCTGTCCGCCTACAACAAGCACC
GGGATAAGCCCATCAGAGAGCAGGCCGAGAATATCATCCACCTGTTTACCCTGACCAATCTGGGAGCCCC
TGCCGCCTTCAAGTACTTTGACACCACCATCGACCGGAAGAGGTACACCAGCACCAAAGAGGTGCTGGAC
GCCACCCTGATCCACCAGAGCATCACCGGCCTGTACGAGACACGGATCGACCTGTCTCAGCTGGGAGGCG
ACAAAAGGCCGGCGGCCACGAAAAAGGCCGGCCAGGCAAAAAAGAAAAAGTAAGAATTCCTAGAGCTCGC
TGATCAGCCTCGACTGTGCCTTCTAGTTGCCAGCCATCTGTTGTTTGCCCCTCCCCCGTGCCTTCCTTGA
CCCTGGAAGGTGCCACTCCCACTGTCCTTTCCTAATAAAATGAGGAAATTGCATCGCATTGTCTGAGTAG
GTGTCATTCTATTCTGGGGGGTGGGGTGGGGCAGGACAGCAAGGGGGAGGATTGGGAAGAGAATAGCAGG
CATGCTGGGGAGCGGCCGCAGGAACCCCTAGTGATGGAGTTGGCCACTCCCTCTCTGCGCGCTCGCTCGC
TCACTGAGGCCGGGCGACCAAAGGTCGCCCGACGCCCGGGCTTTGCCCGGGCGGCCTCAGTGAGCGAGCG
AGCGCGCAGCTGCCTGCAGGGGCGCCTGATGCGGTATTTTCTCCTTACGCATCTGTGCGGTATTTCACAC
CGCATA
[95 nt withheld, positions 5957-6051]
T
[46 nt withheld, positions 6053-6098]
C
[141 nt withheld, positions 6100-6240]
CCTTTGACGTTGGAGTCCACGTTCTTT
[37 nt withheld, positions 6268-6304]
ACTCTATCTCGGGCTATTCTTTTGATTTATAAGGGATTTTGCCGATTTCGGTCTATTGGTTAAAAAATGA
GCTGATTTAACAAAAATTTAACGCGAATTTTAACAAAATATTAACGTTTACAATTTTATGGTGCACTCTC
AGTACAATCTGCTCTGATGCCGCATAGTTAAGCCAGCCCCGACACCCGCCAACACCCGCTGACGCGCCCT
GACGGGCTTGTCTGCTCCCGGCATCCGCTTACAGACAAGCTGTGACCGTCTCCGGGAGCTGCATGTGTCA
GAGGTTTTCACCGTCATCACCGAAACGCGCGAGACGAAAGGGCCTCGTGATACGCCTATTTTTATAGGTT
AATGTCATGATAATAATGGTTTCTTAGACGTCAGGTGGCACTTTTCGGGGAAATGTGCGCGGAACCCCTA
TTTGTTTATTTTTCTAAATACATTCAAATATGTATCCGCTCATGAGACAATAACCCTGATAAATGCTTCA
ATAATATTGAAAAAGGAAGAGTATGAGTATTCAACATTTCCGTGTCGCCCTTATTCCCTTTTTTGCGGCA
TTTTGCCTTCCTGTTTTTGCTCACCCAGAAACGCTGGTGAAAGTAAAAGATGCTGAAGATCAGTTGGGTG
CACGAGTGGGTTACATCGAACTGGATCTCAACAGCGGTAAGATCCTTGAGAGTTTTCGCCCCGAAGAACG
TTTTCCAATGATGAGCACTTTTAAAGTTCTGCTATGTGGCGCGGTATTATCCCGTATTGACGCCGGGCAA
GAGCAACTCGGTCGCCGCATACACTATTCTCAGAATGACTTGGTTGAGTACTCACCAGTCACAGAAAAGC
ATCTTACGGATGGCATGACAGTAAGAGAATTATGCAGTGCTGCCATAACCATGAGTGATAACACTGCGGC
CAACTTACTTCTGACAACGATCGGAGGACCGAAGGAGCTAACCGCTTTTTTGCACAACATGGGGGATCAT
GTAACTCGCCTTGATCGTTGGGAACCGGAGCTGAATGAAGCCATACCAAACGACGAGCGTGACACCACGA
TGCCTGTAGCAATGGCAACAACGTTGCGCAAACTATTAACTGGCGAACTACTTACTCTAGCTTCCCGGCA
ACAATTAATAGACTGGATGGAGGCGGATAAAGTTGCAGGACCACTTCTGCGCTCGGCCCTTCCGGCTGGC
TGGTTTATTGCTGATAAATCTGGAGCCGGTGAGCGTGGAAGCCGCGGTATCATTGCAGCACTGGGGCCAG
ATGGTAAGCCCTCCCGTATCGTAGTTATCTACACGACGGGGAGTCAGGCAACTATGGATGAACGAAATAG
ACAGATCGCTGAGATAGGTGCCTCACTGATTAAGCATTGGTAACTGTCAGACCAAGTTTACTCATATATA
CTTTAGATTGATTTAAAACTTCATTTTTAATTTAAAAGGATCTAGGTGAAGATCCTTTTTGATAATCTCA
TGACCAAAATCCCTTAACGTGAGTTTTCGTTCCACTGAGCGTCAGACCCCGTAGAAAAGATCAAAGGATC
TTCTTGAGATCCTTTTTTTCTGCGCGTAATCTGCTGCTTGCAAACAAAAAAACCACCGCTACCAGCGGTG
GTTTGTTTGCCGGATCAAGAGCTACCAACTCTTTTTCCGAAGGTAACTGGCTTCAGCAGAGCGCAGATAC
CAAATACTGTTCTTCTAGTGTAGCCGTAGTTAGGCCACCACTTCAAGAACTCTGTAGCACCGCCTACATA
CCTCGCTCTGCTAATCCTGTTACCAGTGGCTGCTGCCAGTGGCGATAAGTCGTGTCTTACCGGGTTGGAC
TCAAGACGATAGTTACCGGATAAGGCGCAGCGGTCGGGCTGAACGGGGGGTTCGTGCACACAGCCCAGCT
TGGAGCGAACGACCTACACCGAACTGAGATACCTACAGCGTGAGCTATGAGAAAGCGCCACGCTTCCCGA
AGGGAGAAAGGCGGACAGGTATCCGGTAAGCGGCAGGGTCGGAACAGGAGAGCGCACGAGGGAGCTTCCA
GGGGGAAACGCCTGGTATCTTTATAGTCCTGTCGGGTTTCGCCACCTCTGACTTGAGCGTCGATTTTTGT
GATGCTCGTCAGGGGGGCGGAGCCTATGGAAAAACGCCAGCAACGCGGCCTTTTTACGGTTCCTGGCCTT
TTGCTGGCCTTTTGCTCACATGT
