[The description below was written by a language model from this plasmid's Addgene catalogue record.]
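Description:
eSpCas9(1.1)-ABL1-gRNA1-exon4 is a mammalian expression CRISPR plasmid of about 8.5 kb, built on the eSpCas9(1.1) backbone. That backbone is an all-in-one design that supplies both a guide RNA cassette and an enhanced-specificity variant of Streptococcus pyogenes Cas9, engineered to reduce cutting at off-target sites. It is propagated in bacteria as a high-copy plasmid under ampicillin selection. No feature table accompanies the record, so the promoter driving Cas9, any nuclear localisation signals or tags, and the origin of replication are not stated, and no mammalian selection marker or reporter is listed.

The insert is a single 20-nucleotide guide sequence directed against human ABL1 (c-Abl), cloned into the BbsI sites of the backbone so that it sits downstream of the U6 RNA polymerase III promoter and is expressed as part of a single guide RNA. The record lists the BbsI sites as not destroyed, although this style of Golden Gate-like guide cloning normally removes them. The guide targets exon 4, which lies within the protein kinase domain and is shared by ABL1 isoforms 1a and 1b, so cleavage and error-prone repair there should disrupt both isoforms.

After delivery to human cells, the co-expressed nuclease and guide introduce a double-strand break in ABL1, which makes the plasmid suited to generating ABL1 knockout or loss-of-function cells. It was deposited alongside a study of how loss of integrin-linked kinase sensitises breast cancer cells to SRC inhibitors. The "gRNA1" label suggests it is one of several guides for this gene, though the record does not describe the others.
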