Addgene plasmid #163322: eSpCas9(1.1)-ABL1-gRNA1-exon4
Purpose: eCas9 ABL1 gRNA 1 (GGGGGACACACCATAGACAG), targeting exon 4 within the protein kinase domain of both ABL1 isoforms 1a and 1b.
Depositing lab: Val Brunton. Depositing organization: University of Edinburgh. Publication: Loss of Integrin-linked kinase sensitizes breast cancer to SRC inhibitors. Beetham H, Griffith BGC, Murina O, Loftus AE, Parry DA, Temps C, Culley J, Muir M, Unciti-Broceta A, Sims AH, Byron A, Brunton VG. Cancer Res. 2021 Dec 17. pii: 0008-5472.CAN-21-0373. doi: 10.1158/0008-5472.CAN-21-0373. PubMed 34921014.
Backbone
  Vector backbone: eSpCas9(1.1) AddGene plasmid #71814
  Backbone size w/o insert (bp): 8500
  Total vector size (bp): 8500
  Modifications to backbone: Used BbsI sites to insert 20bp gRNA
  Vector type: Mammalian Expression, CRISPR
Growth in bacteria
  Bacterial resistance: Ampicillin, 100 μg/mL
  Growth temperature: 37°C
  Growth strain: NEB Stable
  Copy number: High Copy
Gene/Insert
  Gene/Insert name: ABL1 gRNA 1_Exon4 (alt name: guide RNA targeting c-Abl)
  gRNA/shRNA sequence: GGGGGACACACCATAGACAG
  Species: H. sapiens (human)
  Promoter: U6
  Cloning method: Restriction Enzyme; 5′ cloning site BbsI (not destroyed); 3′ cloning site BbsI (not destroyed)
  Sequencing primers: 5′ GAGGGCCTATTTCCCATGATTCC
Resource information
  A portion of this plasmid was derived from a plasmid made by: AddGene, eSpCas9(1.1) plasmid #71814
Terms and licenses: Academic/Nonprofit Terms; Industry Terms: Not Available to Industry
How to cite: eSpCas9(1.1)-ABL1-gRNA1-exon4 was a gift from Val Brunton (Addgene plasmid # 163322 ; http://n2t.net/addgene:163322 ; RRID:Addgene_163322)
